Addgene plasmid #175757: pHAGE-FLAG-APEX2-GFP
Purpose: Lentiviral vector expressing N-terminally tagged APEX2-FLAG-GFP (Control for APEX experiments)
Depositing lab: Wade Harper. Depositing organization: Harvard Medical School. Publication: Quantitative proteomics reveals the selectivity of ubiquitin-binding autophagy receptors in the turnover of damaged lysosomes by lysophagy. Eapen VV, Swarup S, Hoyer MJ, Paulo JA, Harper JW. eLife. 2021 Sep 29;10. pii: 72328. doi: 10.7554/eLife.72328. PubMed 34585663.
Backbone
  Vector backbone: pHAGE
  Vector type: Lentiviral
Growth in bacteria
  Bacterial resistance: Ampicillin, 100 μg/mL
  Growth temperature: 37°C
  Growth strain: NEB Stable
  Copy number: Unknown
Gene/Insert
  Gene/Insert name: GFP
  Species: Other
  Cloning method: Gateway Cloning
Terms and licenses: Academic/Nonprofit Terms; Industry Terms: Not Available to Industry
How to cite: pHAGE-FLAG-APEX2-GFP was a gift from Wade Harper (Addgene plasmid # 175757 ; http://n2t.net/addgene:175757 ; RRID:Addgene_175757)
