[The description below was written by a language model from this plasmid's Addgene catalogue record and pLannotate feature annotations shown in this document.]
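Description:
pHAGE-FLAG-APEX2-GFP is an HIV-1-derived lentiviral expression vector on the pHAGE backbone, about 9.2 kb in the sequenced record. It is propagated in E. coli through a high-copy ColE1/pUC-type origin with ampicillin selection from the β-lactamase gene. The viral portion carries a truncated 5' LTR, the Ψ packaging signal with an adjoining gag fragment, the Rev response element for Rev-dependent nuclear export of the genomic RNA, the cPPT/CTS element and a ΔU3 self-inactivating 3' LTR. After integration the viral promoter is therefore disabled, and expression relies on the internal promoter. Packaging functions are not encoded on the plasmid and must be supplied in trans. Small fragments annotated as nef, Rev, lacI, the lac promoter/operator and SV40 sequences appear to be backbone remnants rather than functional units.

The payload is driven by the CMV enhancer and immediate-early promoter. It begins with a FLAG epitope (annotated as a partial 3xFLAG match), followed by APEX2, the engineered soybean ascorbate peroxidase used for proximity labelling proteomics and electron microscopy. EGFP comes next, flanked by attB1 and attB2 sites left by Gateway recombination. The product is thus a FLAG-APEX2 tag fused to the N-terminus of GFP. Downstream, an EMCV IRES allows translation of puromycin N-acetyltransferase from the same transcript, so transduced mammalian cells can be selected with puromycin. A WPRE enhances transcript expression. According to the record, the construct serves as a control for APEX experiments, providing an APEX2 fusion to GFP in place of a protein of interest.
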