Features (pLannotate 1.2.2; 29 found; start..end, strand, type, name):
    377..634     +  LTR            5' LTR (truncated): truncated 5' long terminal repeat (LTR) from HIV-1
    681..806     +  misc_feature   HIV-1 Ψ: packaging signal of human immunodeficiency virus type 1
    790..1128    +  CDS            HIV-1 gag (fragment): gag protein from human immunodeficiency virus 1; gag
   1303..1536    +  misc_feature   RRE: The Rev response element (RRE) of HIV-1 allows for Rev-dependent mRNA export from the nucleus to the cytoplasm.
   1913..2013    +  CDS            Rev (fragment): human immunodeficiency virus 1 (HIV-1) Rev protein; rev; enhances nuclear export of unspliced and incompletely spliced viral mRNAs
   2062..2179    +  misc_feature   cPPT/CTS: central polypurine tract and central termination sequence of HIV-1
   2231..2534    +  enhancer       CMV enhancer: human cytomegalovirus immediate early enhancer
   2535..2738    +  promoter       CMV promoter: human cytomegalovirus (CMV) immediate early promoter
   2850..2873    +  CDS            3xFLAG (fragment): three tandem FLAG® epitope tags
   2870..3617    +  CDS            APEX2 (fragment): soybean ascorbate peroxidase, engineered to serve as a monomeric tag for electron microscopy and live-cell proteomics (Lam et al., 2015) more active than the original APEX due to the A134P mutation
   3634..3651    +  protein_bind   attB1 (fragment): mutant version of attB; core recombination site for the Gateway® BP reaction BP Clonase™
   3657..4376    +  CDS            EGFP: the original enhanced GFP (Yang et al., 1996) mammalian codon-optimized
   4379..4402    -  protein_bind   attB2: mutant version of attB; recombination site for the Gateway® BP reaction BP Clonase™
   4520..4982    +  misc_feature   IRES: internal ribosome entry site (IRES) of the encephalomyocarditis virus (EMCV)
   4996..5595    +  CDS            PuroR: puromycin N-acetyltransferase; pac from Streptomyces alboniger; confers resistance to puromycin
   5612..6200    +  misc_feature   WPRE: woodchuck hepatitis virus posttranscriptional regulatory element
   6208..6273    +  CDS            nef (fragment): NEF_HV1Z2 - Experimental evidence at protein level: Swiss-Prot protein existence level 1. Extracellular Nef protein targets CD4(+) T-lymphocytes for apoptosis by interacting with CXCR4 surface receptors. From Human immunodeficiency virus type 1 group M subtype D (isolate Z2/CDC-Z34) (HIV-1).
   6275..6508    +  LTR            3' LTR (ΔU3): self-inactivating 3' long terminal repeat (LTR) from HIV-1
   6713..6817    +  promoter       AmpR promoter: bla
   6818..7678    +  CDS            AmpR: β-lactamase; bla; confers resistance to ampicillin, carbenicillin, and related antibiotics
   7849..8437    +  rep_origin     ori: high-copy-number ColE1/pMB1/pBR322/pUC origin of replication
   8620..8674    +  CDS            lacI (fragment): lac repressor; lacI; The lac repressor binds to the lac operator to inhibit transcription in E. coli. This inhibition can be relieved by adding lactose or isopropyl-β-D-thiogalactopyranoside (IPTG).
   8680..8773    +  rep_origin     SV40 ori (fragment): SV40 origin of replication
   8798..8835    +  CDS            lacI (fragment): lac repressor; lacI; The lac repressor binds to the lac operator to inhibit transcription in E. coli. This inhibition can be relieved by adding lactose or isopropyl-β-D-thiogalactopyranoside (IPTG).
   8848..8869    +  protein_bind   CAP binding site: CAP binding activates transcription in the presence of cAMP. E. coli catabolite activator protein
   8884..8914    +  promoter       lac promoter: promoter for the E. coli lac operon
   8922..8938    +  protein_bind   lac operator: The lac repressor binds to the lac operator to inhibit transcription in E. coli. This inhibition can be relieved by adding lactose or isopropyl-β-D-thiogalactopyranoside (IPTG). lac repressor encoded by lacI
   8972..9055    +  polyA_signal   SV40 poly(A) signal (fragment): SV40 polyadenylation signal
   9222..329     +  CDS            nef (fragment) (across the origin): NEF_HV1BR - Experimental evidence at protein level: Swiss-Prot protein existence level 1. Extracellular Nef protein targets CD4(+) T-lymphocytes for apoptosis by interacting with CXCR4 surface receptors (PubMed:14990729). From Human immunodeficiency virus type 1 group M subtype B (isolate BRU/LAI) (HIV-1).
>Addgene plasmid #175757 | pHAGE-FLAG-APEX2-GFP | addgene full sequence | sequence record 346583 | Addgene NGS Result
TGGAAGGGCTAATTCACTCCCAAAGAAGACAAGATATCCTTGATCTGTGGATCTACCACACACAAGGCTA
CTTCCCTGATTAGCAGAACTACACACCAGGGCCAGGGGTCAGATATCCACTGACCTTTGGATGGTGCTAC
AAGCTAGTACCAGTTGAGCCAGATAAGGTAGAAGAGGCCAATAAAGGAGAGAACACCAGCTTGTTACACC
CTGTGAGCCTGCATGGGATGGATGACCCGGAGAGAGAAGTGTTAGAGTGGAGGTTTGACAGCCGCCTAGC
ATTTCATCACGTGGCCCGAGAGCTGCATCCGGAGTACTTCAAGAACTGCTGATATCGAGCTTGCTACAAG
GGACTTTCCGCTGGGGACTTTCCAGGGAGGCGTGGCCTGGGCGGGACTGGGGAGTGGCGAGCCCTCAGAT
CCTGCATATAAGCAGCTGCTTTTTGCCTGTACTGGGTCTCTCTGGTTAGACCAGATCTGAGCCTGGGAGC
TCTCTGGCTAACTAGGGAACCCACTGCTTAAGCCTCAATAAAGCTTGCCTTGAGTGCTTCAAGTAGTGTG
TGCCCGTCTGTTGTGTGACTCTGGTAACTAGAGATCCCTCAGACCCTTTTAGTCAGTGTGGAAAATCTCT
AGCAGTGGCGCCCGAACAGGGACTTGAAAGCGAAAGGGAAACCAGAGGAGCTCTCTCGACGCAGGACTCG
GCTTGCTGAAGCGCGCACGGCAAGAGGCGAGGGGCGGCGACTGGTGAGTACGCCAAAAATTTTGACTAGC
GGAGGCTAGAAGGAGAGAGATGGGTGCGAGAGCGTCAGTATTAAGCGGGGGAGAATTAGATCGCGATGGG
AAAAAATTCGGTTAAGGCCAGGGGGAAAGAAAAAATATAAATTAAAACATATAGTATGGGCAAGCAGGGA
GCTAGAACGATTCGCAGTTAATCCTGGCCTGTTAGAAACATCAGAAGGCTGTAGACAAATACTGGGACAG
CTACAACCATCCCTTCAGACAGGATCAGAAGAACTTAGATCATTATATAATACAGTAGCAACCCTCTATT
GTGTGCATCAAAGGATAGAGATAAAAGACACCAAGGAAGCTTTAGACAAGATAGAGGAAGAGCAAAACAA
AAGTAAGACCACCGCACAGCAAGCGGCCGGCCGCTGATCTTCAGACCTGGAGGAGGAGATATGAGGGACA
ATTGGAGAAGTGAATTATATAAATATAAAGTAGTAAAAATTGAACCATTAGGAGTAGCACCCACCAAGGC
AAAGAGAAGAGTGGTGCAGAGAGAAAAAAGAGCAGTGGGAATAGGAGCTTTGTTCCTTGGGTTCTTGGGA
GCAGCAGGAAGCACTATGGGCGCAGCGTCAATGACGCTGACGGTACAGGCCAGACAATTATTGTCTGGTA
TAGTGCAGCAGCAGAACAATTTGCTGAGGGCTATTGAGGCGCAACAGCATCTGTTGCAACTCACAGTCTG
GGGCATCAAGCAGCTCCAGGCAAGAATCCTGGCTGTGGAAAGATACCTAAAGGATCAACAGCTCCTGGGG
ATTTGGGGTTGCTCTGGAAAACTCATTTGCACCACTGCTGTGCCTTGGAATGCTAGTTGGAGTAATAAAT
CTCTGGAACAGATTTGGAATCACACGACCTGGATGGAGTGGGACAGAGAAATTAACAATTACACAAGCTT
AATACACTCCTTAATTGAAGAATCGCAAAACCAGCAAGAAAAGAATGAACAAGAATTATTGGAATTAGAT
AAATGGGCAAGTTTGTGGAATTGGTTTAACATAACAAATTGGCTGTGGTATATAAAATTATTCATAATGA
TAGTAGGAGGCTTGGTAGGTTTAAGAATAGTTTTTGCTGTACTTTCTATAGTGAATAGAGTTAGGCAGGG
ATATTCACCATTATCGTTTCAGACCCACCTCCCAACCCCGAGGGGACCCGACAGGCCCGAAGGAATAGAA
GAAGAAGGTGGAGAGAGAGACAGAGACAGATCCATTCGATTAGTGAACGGATCTCGACGGTATCGCCGAA
TTAATTCACAAATGGCAGTATTCATCCACAATTTTAAAAGAAAAGGGGGGATTGGGGGGTACAGTGCAGG
GGAAAGAATAGTAGACATAATAGCAACAGACATACAAACTAAAGAATTACAAAAACAAATTACAAAAATT
CAAAATTTTCGGGTTTATTACAGGGACAGCAGAGATCCAGTTTGGACTAGTGGAGTTCCGCGTTACATAA
CTTACGGTAAATGGCCCGCCTGGCTGACCGCCCAACGACCCCCGCCCATTGACGTCAATAATGACGTATG
TTCCCATAGTAACGCCAATAGGGACTTTCCATTGACGTCAATGGGTGGAGTATTTACGGTAAACTGCCCA
CTTGGCAGTACATCAAGTGTATCATATGCCAAGTACGCCCCCTATTGACGTCAATGACGGTAAATGGCCC
GCCTGGCATTATGCCCAGTACATGACCTTATGGGACTTTCCTACTTGGCAGTACATCTACGTATTAGTCA
TCGCTATTACCATGGTGATGCGGTTTTGGCAGTACATCAATGGGCGTGGATAGCGGTTTGACTCACGGGG
ATTTCCAAGTCTCCACCCCATTGACGTCAATGGGAGTTTGTTTTGGCACCAAAATCAACGGGACTTTCCA
AAATGTCGTAACAACTCCGCCCCATTGACGCAAATGGGCGGTAGGCGTGTACGGTGGGAGGTCTATATAA
GCAGAGCTCGTTTAGTGAACCGTCAGATCGCCTGGAGACGCCATCCACGCTGTTTTGACCTCCATAGAAG
ACACCGGCGGCCGCAGATCTCTCGAGGTTGATCTGCCACCATGATGGACTACAAGGATGACGACGATAAG
GGAAAGTCTTACCCAACTGTGAGTGCTGATTACCAGGACGCCGTTGAGAAGGCGAAGAAGAAGCTCAGAG
GCTTCATCGCTGAGAAGAGATGCGCTCCTCTAATGCTCCGTTTGGCATTCCACTCTGCTGGAACCTTTGA
CAAGGGCACGAAGACCGGTGGACCCTTCGGAACCATCAAGCACCCTGCCGAACTGGCTCACAGCGCTAAC
AACGGTCTTGACATCGCTGTTAGGCTTTTGGAGCCACTCAAGGCGGAGTTCCCTATTTTGAGCTACGCCG
ATTTCTACCAGTTGGCTGGCGTTGTTGCCGTTGAGGTCACGGGTGGACCTAAGGTTCCATTCCACCCTGG
AAGAGAGGACAAGCCTGAGCCACCACCAGAGGGTCGCTTGCCCGATCCCACTAAGGGTTCTGACCATTTG
AGAGATGTGTTTGGCAAAGCTATGGGGCTTACTGACCAAGATATCGTTGCTCTATCTGGGGGTCACACTA
TTGGAGCTGCACACAAGGAGCGTTCTGGATTTGAGGGTCCCTGGACCTCTAATCCTCTTATTTTCGACAA
CTCATACTTCACGGAGTTGTTGAGTGGTGAGAAGGAAGGTCTCCTTCAGCTACCTTCTGACAAGGCTCTT
TTGTCTGACCCTGTATTCCGCCCTCTCGTTGACAAATATGCAGCGGACGAAGATGCCTTCTTTGCTGATT
ACGCTGAGGCTCACCAAAAGCTTTCCGAGCTTGGGTTTGCTGATGCCGCTCGAGGTTATCAAACAAGTTT
GTACAAAAAAGTTGGCATGGTGAGCAAGGGCGAGGAGCTGTTCACCGGGGTGGTGCCCATCCTGGTCGAG
CTGGACGGCGACGTAAACGGCCACAAGTTCAGCGTGTCCGGCGAGGGCGAGGGCGATGCCACCTACGGCA
AGCTGACCCTGAAGTTCATCTGCACCACCGGCAAGCTGCCCGTGCCCTGGCCCACCCTCGTGACCACCCT
GACCTACGGCGTGCAGTGCTTCAGCCGCTACCCCGACCACATGAAGCAGCACGACTTCTTCAAGTCCGCC
ATGCCCGAAGGCTACGTCCAGGAGCGCACCATCTTCTTCAAGGACGACGGCAACTACAAGACCCGCGCCG
AGGTGAAGTTCGAGGGCGACACCCTGGTGAACCGCATCGAGCTGAAGGGCATCGACTTCAAGGAGGACGG
CAACATCCTGGGGCACAAGCTGGAGTACAACTACAACAGCCACAACGTCTATATCATGGCCGACAAGCAG
AAGAACGGCATCAAGGTGAACTTCAAGATCCGCCACAACATCGAGGACGGCAGCGTGCAGCTCGCCGACC
ACTACCAGCAGAACACCCCCATCGGCGACGGCCCCGTGCTGCTGCCCGACAACCACTACCTGAGCACCCA
GTCCGCCCTGAGCAAAGACCCCAACGAGAAGCGCGATCACATGGTCCTGCTGGAGTTCGTGACCGCCGCC
GGGATCACTCTCGGCATGGACGAGCTGTACAAGTAATGCCCAACTTTCTTGTACAAAGTGGTTCGATAAC
GAATTCCGCCCCCCCCCCCTAACGTTACTGGCCGAAGCCGCTTGGAATAAGGCCGGTGTGCGTTTGTCTA
TATGTTATTTTCCACCATATTGCCGTCTTTTGGCAATGTGAGGGCCCGGAAACCTGGCCCTGTCTTCTTG
ACGAGCATTCCTAGGGGTCTTTCCCCTCTCGCCAAAGGAATGCAAGGTCTGTTGAATGTCGTGAAGGAAG
CAGTTCCTCTGGAAGCTTCTTGAAGACAAACAACGTCTGTAGCGACCCTTTGCAGGCAGCGGAACCCCCC
ACCTGGCGACAGGTGCCTCTGCGGCCAAAAGCCACGTGTATAAGATACACCTGCAAAGGCGGCACAACCC
CAGTGCCACGTTGTGAGTTGGATAGTTGTGGAAAGAGTCAAATGGCTCTCCTCAAGCGTATTCAACAAGG
GGCTGAAGGATGCCCAGAAGGTACCCCATTGTATGGGATCTGATCTGGGGCCTCGGTGCACATGCTTTAC
ATGTGTTTAGTCGAGGTTAAAAAAACGTCTAGGCCCCCCGAACCACGGGGACGTGGTTTTCCTTTGAAAA
ACACGATGATAATATGGCCACAACCATGACCGAGTACAAGCCCACGGTGCGCCTCGCCACCCGCGACGAC
GTCCCCAGGGCCGTACGCACCCTCGCCGCCGCGTTCGCCGACTACCCCGCCACGCGCCACACCGTCGATC
CGGACCGCCACATCGAGCGGGTCACCGAGCTGCAAGAACTCTTCCTCACGCGCGTCGGGCTCGACATCGG
CAAGGTGTGGGTCGCGGACGACGGCGCCGCGGTGGCGGTCTGGACCACGCCGGAGAGCGTCGAAGCGGGG
GCGGTGTTCGCCGAGATCGGCCCGCGCATGGCCGAGTTGAGCGGTTCCCGGCTGGCCGCGCAGCAACAGA
TGGAAGGCCTCCTGGCGCCGCACCGGCCCAAGGAGCCCGCGTGGTTCCTGGCCACCGTCGGCGTCTCGCC
CGACCACCAGGGCAAGGGTCTGGGCAGCGCCGTCGTGCTCCCCGGAGTGGAGGCGGCCGAGCGCGCCGGG
GTGCCCGCCTTCCTGGAGACCTCCGCGCCCCGCAACCTCCCCTTCTACGAGCGGCTCGGCTTCACCGTCA
CCGCCGACGTCGAGGTGCCCGAAGGACCGCGCACCTGGTGCATGACCCGCAAGCCCGGTGCCTGATGCAT
CGATGGATCCTAATCAACCTCTGGATTACAAAATTTGTGAAAGATTGACTGGTATTCTTAACTATGTTGC
TCCTTTTACGCTATGTGGATACGCTGCTTTAATGCCTTTGTATCATGCTATTGCTTCCCGTATGGCTTTC
ATTTTCTCCTCCTTGTATAAATCCTGGTTGCTGTCTCTTTATGAGGAGTTGTGGCCCGTTGTCAGGCAAC
GTGGCGTGGTGTGCACTGTGTTTGCTGACGCAACCCCCACTGGTTGGGGCATTGCCACCACCTGTCAGCT
CCTTTCCGGGACTTTCGCTTTCCCCCTCCCTATTGCCACGGCGGAACTCATCGCCGCCTGCCTTGCCCGC
TGCTGGACAGGGGCTCGGCTGTTGGGCACTGACAATTCCGTGGTGTTGTCGGGGAAATCATCGTCCTTTC
CTTGGCTGCTCGCCTGTGTTGCCACCTGGATTCTGCGCGGGACGTCCTTCTGCTACGTCCCTTCGGCCCT
CAATCCAGCGGACCTTCCTTCCCGCGGCCTGCTGCCGGCTCTGCGGCCTCTTCCGCGTCTTCGCCTTCGC
CCTCAGACGAGTCGGATCTCCCTTTGGGCCGCCTCCCCGCCTGAGATCCTTTAAGACCAATGACTTACAA
GGCAGCTGTAGATCTTAGCCACTTTTTAAAAGAAAAGGGGGGACTGGAAGGGCTAATTCACTCCCAACGA
AGACAAGATCTGCTTTTTGCTTGTACTGGGTCTCTCTGGTTAGACCAGATCTGAGCCTGGGAGCTCTCTG
GCTAACTAGGGAACCCACTGCTTAAGCCTCAATAAAGCTTGCCTTGAGTGCTTCAAGTAGTGTGTGCCCG
TCTGTTGTGTGACTCTGGTAACTAGAGATCCCTCAGACCCTTTTAGTCAGTGTGGAAAATCTCTAGCAGT
AGTAGTTCATGTCATCTTATTATTCAGTATTTATAACTTGCAAAGAAATGAATATCAGAGAGTGAGAGGC
CCGGGTTAATTAAGGAAAGGGCTAGATCATTCTTGAAGACGAAAGGGCCTCGTGATACGCCTATTTTTAT
AGGTTAATGTCATGATAATAATGGTTTCTTAGACGTCAGGTGGCACTTTTCGGGGAAATGTGCGCGGAAC
CCCTATTTGTTTATTTTTCTAAATACATTCAAATATGTATCCGCTCATGAGACAATAACCCTGATAAATG
CTTCAATAATATTGAAAAAGGAAGAGTATGAGTATTCAACATTTCCGTGTCGCCCTTATTCCCTTTTTTG
CGGCATTTTGCCTTCCTGTTTTTGCTCACCCAGAAACGCTGGTGAAAGTAAAAGATGCTGAAGATCAGTT
GGGTGCACGAGTGGGTTACATCGAACTGGATCTCAACAGCGGTAAGATCCTTGAGAGTTTTCGCCCCGAA
GAACGTTTTCCAATGATGAGCACTTTTAAAGTTCTGCTATGTGGCGCGGTATTATCCCGTGTTGACGCCG
GGCAAGAGCAACTCGGTCGCCGCATACACTATTCTCAGAATGACTTGGTTGAGTACTCACCAGTCACAGA
AAAGCATCTTACGGATGGCATGACAGTAAGAGAATTATGCAGTGCTGCCATAACCATGAGTGATAACACT
GCGGCCAACTTACTTCTGACAACGATCGGAGGACCGAAGGAGCTAACCGCTTTTTTGCACAACATGGGGG
ATCATGTAACTCGCCTTGATCGTTGGGAACCGGAGCTGAATGAAGCCATACCAAACGACGAGCGTGACAC
CACGATGCCTGTAGCAATGGCAACAACGTTGCGCAAACTATTAACTGGCGAACTACTTACTCTAGCTTCC
CGGCAACAATTAATAGACTGGATGGAGGCGGATAAAGTTGCAGGACCACTTCTGCGCTCGGCCCTTCCGG
CTGGCTGGTTTATTGCTGATAAATCTGGAGCCGGTGAGCGTGGGTCTCGCGGTATCATTGCAGCACTGGG
GCCAGATGGTAAGCCCTCCCGTATCGTAGTTATCTACACGACGGGGAGTCAGGCAACTATGGATGAACGA
AATAGACAGATCGCTGAGATAGGTGCCTCACTGATTAAGCATTGGTAACTGTCAGACCAAGTTTACTCAT
ATATACTTTAGATTGATTTAAAACTTCATTTTTAATTTAAAAGGATCTAGGTGAAGATCCTTTTTGATAA
TCTCATGACCAAAATCCCTTAACGTGAGTTTTCGTTCCACTGAGCGTCAGACCCCGTAGAAAAGATCAAA
GGATCTTCTTGAGATCCTTTTTTTCTGCGCGTAATCTGCTGCTTGCAAACAAAAAAACCACCGCTACCAG
CGGTGGTTTGTTTGCCGGATCAAGAGCTACCAACTCTTTTTCCGAAGGTAACTGGCTTCAGCAGAGCGCA
GATACCAAATACTGTTCTTCTAGTGTAGCCGTAGTTAGGCCACCACTTCAAGAACTCTGTAGCACCGCCT
ACATACCTCGCTCTGCTAATCCTGTTACCAGTGGCTGCTGCCAGTGGCGATAAGTCGTGTCTTACCGGGT
TGGACTCAAGACGATAGTTACCGGATAAGGCGCAGCGGTCGGGCTGAACGGGGGGTTCGTGCACACAGCC
CAGCTTGGAGCGAACGACCTACACCGAACTGAGATACCTACAGCGTGAGCTATGAGAAAGCGCCACGCTT
CCCGAAGGGAGAAAGGCGGACAGGTATCCGGTAAGCGGCAGGGTCGGAACAGGAGAGCGCACGAGGGAGC
TTCCAGGGGGAAACGCCTGGTATCTTTATAGTCCTGTCGGGTTTCGCCACCTCTGACTTGAGCGTCGATT
TTTGTGATGCTCGTCAGGGGGGCGGAGCCTATGGAAAAACGCCAGCAACGCGGCCTTTTTACGGTTCCTG
GCCTTTTGCTGGCCTTTTGCTCACATGTTCTTTCCTGCGTTATCCCCTGATTCTGTGGATAACCGTATTA
CCGCCTTTGAGTGAGCTGATACCGCTCGCCGCAGCCGAACGACCGAGCGCAGCGAGTCAGTGAGCGAGGA
AGCGGAAGAGCGCCCAATACGCAAACCGCCTCTCCCCGCGCGTTGGCCGATTCATTAATGCAGCAAGCTC
ATGGCTGACTAATTTTTTTTATTTATGCAGAGGCCGAGGCCGCCTCGGCCTCTGAGCTATTCCAGAAGTA
GTGAGGAGGCTTTTTTGGAGGCCTAGGCTTTTGCAAAAAGCTCCCCGTGGCACGACAGGTTTCCCGACTG
GAAAGCGGGCAGTGAGCGCAACGCAATTAATGTGAGTTAGCTCACTCATTAGGCACCCCAGGCTTTACAC
TTTATGCTTCCGGCTCGTATGTTGTGTGGAATTGTGAGCGGATAACAATTTCACACAGGAAACAGCTATG
ACATGATTACGAATTTCACAAATAAAGCATTTTTTTCACTGCATTCTAGTTGTGGTTTGTCCAAACTCAT
CAATGTATCTTATCATGTCTGGATCAACTGGATAACTCAAGCTAACCAAAATCATCCCAAACTTCCCACC
CCATACCCTATTACCACTGCCAATTACCTGTGGTTTCATTTACTCTAAACCTGTGATTCCTCTGAATTAT
TTTCATTTTAAAGAAATTGTATTTGTTAAATATGTACTACAAACTTAGTAGT
